Addgene plasmid #194218: PDGFR-TMD (MTK 3B) (pZYW025)
Purpose: Mammalian Toolkit part 3b encoding the transmembrane domain of PDGFR
Depositing lab: Hana El-Samad. Depositing organization: University of California, San Francisco (UCSF). Publication: Sentinel cells enable genetic detection of SARS-CoV-2 Spike protein. Weinberg ZY, Hilburger CE, Kim M, Cao L, Khalid M, Elmes S, Diwanji D, Hernandez E, Lopez J, Schaefer K, Smith AM, Zhou F, Kumar GR, Ott M, Baker D, El-Samad H. bioRxiv [Preprint]. 2021 Apr 20:2021.04.20.440678. doi: 10.1101/2021.04.20.440678. PubMed 33907743.
Backbone
  Vector backbone: pMTK0_027 Entry Vector
  Vector type: Synthetic Biology
Growth in bacteria
  Bacterial resistance: Chloramphenicol, 25 μg/mL
  Growth temperature: 37°C
  Growth strain: NEB Stable
  Copy number: High Copy
Gene/Insert
  Gene/Insert name: PDGFR TMD
  Species: H. sapiens (human)
  Promoter: None
  Cloning method: Restriction Enzyme; 5′ cloning site unknown (unknown if destroyed)
Terms and licenses: Academic/Nonprofit Terms; Industry Terms: Not Available to Industry
Depositor comments: Please visit https://doi.org/10.1101/2021.04.20.440678 for bioRxiv preprint.
How to cite: PDGFR-TMD (MTK 3B) (pZYW025) was a gift from Hana El-Samad (Addgene plasmid # 194218 ; http://n2t.net/addgene:194218 ; RRID:Addgene_194218)
