[The description below was written by a language model from this plasmid's Addgene catalogue record and pLannotate feature annotations shown in this document.]
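Description:
PDGFR-TMD (MTK 3B) (pZYW025) is a small (about 1.8 kb) synthetic-biology part plasmid from the Mammalian Toolkit (MTK), a hierarchical modular cloning system for assembling mammalian expression constructs. It is built on the pMTK0_027 entry vector and exists only to store and propagate a single standardized part in E. coli. The backbone is minimal. It has a high-copy ColE1/pUC-type origin of replication and a chloramphenicol acetyltransferase (cat) gene driven by its native cat promoter, which confers chloramphenicol resistance. A minimal lambda t0 terminator lies between the end of the cat gene and the insert. No mammalian selection marker, promoter or polyadenylation signal is annotated, consistent with the record listing the promoter as "None".

The payload is a short coding segment of roughly 150 bp for the transmembrane domain of the human platelet-derived growth factor receptor beta (PDGFRβ). This single-pass helix is widely used to anchor engineered proteins in the plasma membrane. The part is designated type 3b, a coding-sequence sub-position in the toolkit scheme. It is therefore meant to be fused in frame with an adjacent coding part, then combined with separate promoter and terminator parts to form a complete transcriptional unit, and it cannot be expressed on its own. The record does not describe the flanking cloning sites or overhangs and lists the 5′ cloning site as unknown. The associated work concerns engineered sentinel cells that detect the SARS-CoV-2 Spike protein, which suggests that this part serves as the membrane-spanning module in synthetic receptor designs. The record does not specify which final constructs it was used in.
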