Features (pLannotate 1.2.2; 5 found; start..end, strand, type, name):
    682..828     +  CDS            PDGFRβ TM domain: transmembrane domain from platelet derived growth factor receptor beta
    848..882     -  terminator     lambda t0 terminator: minimal transcription terminator from phage lambda (Scholtissek and Grosse, 1987)
    956..1612    -  CDS            cat: CAT_ECOLX - Experimental evidence at protein level: Swiss-Prot protein existence level 1. This enzyme is an effector of chloramphenicol resistance in bacteria. From Escherichia coli. This protein is used as a marker in many commonly used cloning vectors, such as pACYC184.
   1613..1710    -  promoter       cat promoter: promoter of the E. coli cat gene encoding chloramphenicol acetyltransferase
   1794..564     +  rep_origin     ori (across the origin): high-copy-number ColE1/pMB1/pBR322/pUC origin of replication
>Addgene plasmid #194218 | PDGFR-TMD (MTK 3B) (pZYW025) | addgene full sequence | sequence record 384606 | Addgene NGS Result
ATCTGCTGCTTGCAAACAAAAAAACCACCGCTACCAGCGGTGGTTTGTTTGCCGGATCAAGAGCTACCAA
CTCTTTTTCCGAAGGTAACTGGCTTCAGCAGAGCGCAGATACCAAATACTGTTCTTCTAGTGTAGCCGTA
GTTAGGCCACCACTTCAAGAACTCTGTAGCACCGCCTACATACCTCGCTCTGCTAATCCTGTTACCAGTG
GCTGCTGCCAGTGGCGATAAGTCGTGTCTTACCGGGTTGGACTCAAGACGATAGTTACCGGATAAGGCGC
AGCGGTCGGGCTGAACGGGGGGTTCGTGCACACAGCCCAGCTTGGAGCGAACGACCTACACCGAACTGAG
ATACCTACAGCGTGAGCTATGAGAAAGCGCCACGCTTCCCGAAGGGAGAAAGGCGGACAGGTATCCGGTA
AGCGGCAGGGTCGGAACAGGAGAGCGCACGAGGGAGCTTCCAGGGGGAAACGCCTGGTATCTTTATAGTC
CTGTCGGGTTTCGCCACCTCTGACTTGAGCGTCGATTTTTGTGATGCTCGTCAGGGGGGCGGAGCCTATG
GAAAAACGCCAGCAACGCGGCCTTTTTACGGTTCCTGGCCTTTTGCTGGCCTTTTGCTCACATGTTCTTT
CCTGCGTTATCCCCTGATTCTGTGGATAACCGTAGTCGGTCTCATTCTAATGCTGTGGGCCAGGACACGC
AGGAGGTCATCGTGGTGCCACACTCCTTGCCCTTTAAGGTGGTGGTGATCTCAGCCATCCTGGCCCTGGT
GGTGCTCACCATCATCTCCCTTATCATCCTCATCATGCTTTGGCAGAAGAAGCCACGTGGATCCTGAGAC
CAGACCAATAAAAAACGCCCGGCGGCAACCGAGCGTTCTGAACAAATCCAGATGGAGTTCTGAGGTCATT
ACTGGATCTATCAACAGGAGTCCAAGCGAGCTCGATATCAAATTACGCCCCGCCCTGCCACTCATCGCAG
TACTGTTGTAATTCATTAAGCATTCTGCCGACATGGAAGCCATCACAAACGGCATGATGAACCTGAATCG
CCAGCGGCATCAGCACCTTGTCGCCTTGCGTATAATATTTGCCCATGGTGAAAACGGGGGCGAAGAAGTT
GTCCATATTGGCCACGTTTAAATCAAAACTGGTGAAACTCACCCAGGGATTGGCTGAAACGAAAAACATA
TTCTCAATAAACCCTTTAGGGAAATAGGCCAGGTTTTCACCGTAACACGCCACATCTTGCGAATATATGT
GTAGAAACTGCCGGAAATCGTCGTGGTATTCACTCCAGAGCGATGAAAACGTTTCAGTTTGCTCATGGAA
AACGGTGTAACAAGGGTGAACACTATCCCATATCACCAGCTCACCGTCTTTCATTGCCATACGAAATTCC
GGATGAGCATTCATCAGGCGGGCAAGAATGTGAATAAAGGCCGGATAAAACTTGTGCTTATTTTTCTTTA
CGGTCTTTAAAAAGGCCGTAATATCCAGCTGAACGGTCTGGTTATAGGTACATTGAGCAACTGACTGAAA
TGCCTCAAAATGTTCTTTACGATGCCATTGGGATATATCAACGGTGGTATATCCAGTGATTTTTTTCTCC
ATTTTAGCTTCCTTAGCTCCTGAAAATCTCGATAACTCAAAAAATACGCCCGGTAGTGATCTTATTTCAT
TATGGTGAAAGTTGGAACCTCTTACGTGCCCGATCAATCATGACCAAAATCCCTTAACGTGAGTTTTCGT
TCCACTGAGCGTCAGACCCCGTAGAAAAGATCAAAGGATCTTCTTGAGATCCTTTTTTTCTGCGCGTA
